Addgene plasmid #74738: pCM66T: trimmed pCM66 backbone
Purpose: (Empty Backbone) Small IncP-based broad host range replicating vector
Depositing lab: Mary Lidstrom. Depositing organization: University of Washington.
Backbone
  Vector backbone: pCM66
  Backbone size (bp): 5708
  Modifications to backbone: removed noncoding components
Growth in bacteria
  Bacterial resistance: Kanamycin, 50 μg/mL
  Growth temperature: 37°C
  Growth strain: DH5alpha
  Copy number: High Copy
Gene/Insert
  Cloning method: Gibson Cloning
  Sequencing primers: 5′ cgattcattaatgcagctggcac; 3′ cctctgacacatgcagctccc
Terms and licenses: Academic/Nonprofit Terms; Industry Terms: Not Available to Industry
Depositor comments: Similar backbone to pAWP78 (AddGene plasmid 61263)
How to cite: pCM66T: trimmed pCM66 backbone was a gift from Mary Lidstrom (Addgene plasmid # 74738 ; http://n2t.net/addgene:74738 ; RRID:Addgene_74738)
