[The description below was written by a language model from this plasmid's Addgene catalogue record and pLannotate feature annotations shown in this document.]
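Description:
pCM66T is a compact, empty broad-host-range cloning vector of 5,708 bp, made by trimming noncoding material from the IncP-based plasmid pCM66. The depositor notes that its backbone resembles that of a related vector, pAWP78. It carries two replication systems. The first is the IncP oriV together with a full-length trfA gene, whose product binds and activates oriV and so supports replication in a wide range of Gram-negative bacteria. The second is a high-copy ColE1/pUC-type origin for easy propagation in E. coli cloning strains. Selection is by kanamycin, through an aph(3')-Ia aminoglycoside phosphotransferase gene.

For transfer into hosts that are hard to transform, the plasmid keeps the IncP oriT and an intact traJ, which encodes the oriT-recognizing protein. It can therefore be mobilized by conjugation when the remaining transfer functions are supplied in trans by a helper strain or plasmid. The cloning region comes from pUC18/19: a CAP binding site, lac promoter and lac operator sit upstream of the multiple cloning site, which is followed by a partial lacZα coding sequence. Inserts placed there can be transcribed from the lac promoter, but the record does not state whether blue/white screening works. The annotation also detects short fragments of bla, lacI, tetR, traI and the pBR322 bom region. These appear to be nonfunctional remnants of the plasmid's construction history.

No insert is present. The vector is offered as a small replicating backbone, assembled by Gibson cloning, for introducing and expressing genes in diverse bacterial hosts.
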