Features (pLannotate 1.2.2; 16 found; start..end, strand, type, name):
     11..642     +  rep_origin     oriV: incP origin of replication
    720..933     +  CDS            bla(M) (fragment): β-lactamase lacking the signal sequence; bla(M); allows cytosolic expression of β-lactamase
   1105..1693    +  rep_origin     ori: high-copy-number ColE1/pMB1/pBR322/pUC origin of replication
   1876..1968    +  CDS            lacI (fragment): lac repressor; lacI; The lac repressor binds to the lac operator to inhibit transcription in E. coli. This inhibition can be relieved by adding lactose or isopropyl-β-D-thiogalactopyranoside (IPTG).
   1981..2002    +  protein_bind   CAP binding site: CAP binding activates transcription in the presence of cAMP. E. coli catabolite activator protein
   2017..2047    +  promoter       lac promoter: promoter for the E. coli lac operon
   2055..2071    +  protein_bind   lac operator: The lac repressor binds to the lac operator to inhibit transcription in E. coli. This inhibition can be relieved by adding lactose or isopropyl-β-D-thiogalactopyranoside (IPTG). lac repressor encoded by lacI
   2108..2164    -  misc_feature   MCS: pUC18/19 multiple cloning site
   2161..2318    +  CDS            lacZα (fragment): LacZα fragment of β-galactosidase; lacZ fragment
   2324..2423    -  misc_feature   bom (fragment): basis of mobility region from pBR322
   2532..3347    -  CDS            KanR: aminoglycoside phosphotransferase; aph(3')-Ia; confers resistance to kanamycin in bacteria or G418 (Geneticin®) in eukaryotes
   3494..3613    -  CDS            tetR (fragment): TETR1_ECOLX - Experimental evidence at protein level: Swiss-Prot protein existence level 1. TetR is the repressor of the tetracycline resistance element; its N-terminal region forms a helix-turn-helix structure and binds DNA. Binding of tetracycline to TetR reduces the repressor affinity for the tetracycline resistance gene (tetA) promoter operator sites. From Escherichia coli.
   3633..4781    -  CDS            trfA: trans-acting replication protein that binds to and activates oriV
   4911..5015    -  CDS            traI (fragment): TRAI6_ECOLX - Experimental evidence at protein level: Swiss-Prot protein existence level 1. The initiation process of transfer DNA synthesis requires the interaction of at least three plasmid-specific components (TraH, I, and J) at the transfer origin resulting in the assembly of a specialised nucleoprotein complex - the relaxosome. Site- and strand-specific cleavage at the transfer origin is dependent on TraI and TraJ. From Escherichia coli.
   5053..5424    -  CDS            traJ: oriT-recognizing protein; traJ
   5457..5566    -  oriT           oriT: incP origin of transfer
>Addgene plasmid #74738 | pCM66T: trimmed pCM66 backbone | depositor full sequence | sequence record 141453 | whole plasmid sequence
GACCCTTTCCGACGCTCACCGGGCTGGTTGCCCTCGCCGCTGGGCTGGCGGCCGTCTATGGCCCTGCAAA
CGCGCCAGAAACGCCGTCGAAGCCGTGTGCGAGACACCGCGGCCGCCGGCGTTGTGGATACCTCGCGGAA
AACTTGGCCCTCACTGACAGATGAGGGGCGGACGTTGACACTTGAGGGGCCGACTCACCCGGCGCGGCGT
TGACAGATGAGGGGCAGGCTCGATTTCGGCCGGCGACGTGGAGCTGGCCAGCCTCGCAAATCGGCGAAAA
CGCCTGATTTTACGCGAGTTTCCCACAGATGATGTGGACAAGCCTGGGGATAAGTGCCCTGCGGTATTGA
CACTTGAGGGGCGCGACTACTGACAGATGAGGGGCGCGATCCTTGACACTTGAGGGGCAGAGTGCTGACA
GATGAGGGGCGCACCTATTGACATTTGAGGGGCTGTCCACAGGCAGAAAATCCAGCATTTGCAAGGGTTT
CCGCCCGTTTTTCGGCCACCGCTAACCTGTCTTTTAACCTGCTTTTAAACCAATATTTATAAACCTTGTT
TTTAACCAGGGCTGCGCCCTGTGCGCGTGACCGCGCACGCCGAAGGGGGGTGCCCCCCCTTCTCGAACCC
TCCCGGCCCGCTAACGCGGGCCTCCCATCCCCCCAGGGGCTGCGCCCCTCGGCCGCGAACGGCCTCACCC
CAAAAATGGCAGCCAAGCTGACCACTTCTGCGCTCGGCCCTTCCGGCTGGCTGGTTTATTGCTGATAAAT
CTGGAGCCGGTGAGCGTGGGTCTCGCGGTATCATTGCAGCACTGGGGCCAGATGGTAAGCCCTCCCGTAT
CGTAGTTATCTACACGACGGGGAGTCAGGCAACTATGGATGAACGAAATAGACAGATCGCTGAGATAGGT
GCCTCACTGATTAAGCATTGGTAACTGTCAGACCAAGTTTACTCATATATACTTTAGATTGATTTAAAAC
TTCATTTTTAATTTAAAAGGATCTAGGTGAAGATCCTTTTTGATAATCTCATGACCAAAATCCCTTAACG
TGAGTTTTCGTTCCACTGAGCGTCAGACCCCGTAGAAAAGATCAAAGGATCTTCTTGAGATCCTTTTTTT
CTGCGCGTAATCTGCTGCTTGCAAACAAAAAAACCACCGCTACCAGCGGTGGTTTGTTTGCCGGATCAAG
AGCTACCAACTCTTTTTCCGAAGGTAACTGGCTTCAGCAGAGCGCAGATACCAAATACTGTTCTTCTAGT
GTAGCCGTAGTTAGGCCACCACTTCAAGAACTCTGTAGCACCGCCTACATACCTCGCTCTGCTAATCCTG
TTACCAGTGGCTGCTGCCAGTGGCGATAAGTCGTGTCTTACCGGGTTGGACTCAAGACGATAGTTACCGG
ATAAGGCGCAGCGGTCGGGCTGAACGGGGGGTTCGTGCACACAGCCCAGCTTGGAGCGAACGACCTACAC
CGAACTGAGATACCTACAGCGTGAGCTATGAGAAAGCGCCACGCTTCCCGAAGGGAGAAAGGCGGACAGG
TATCCGGTAAGCGGCAGGGTCGGAACAGGAGAGCGCACGAGGGAGCTTCCAGGGGGAAACGCCTGGTATC
TTTATAGTCCTGTCGGGTTTCGCCACCTCTGACTTGAGCGTCGATTTTTGTGATGCTCGTCAGGGGGGCG
GAGCCTATGGAAAAACGCCAGCAACGCGGCCTTTTTACGGTTCCTGGCCTTTTGCTGGCCTTTTGCTCAC
ATGTTCTTTCCTGCGTTATCCCCTGATTCTGTGGATAACCGTATTACCGCCTTTGAGTGAGCTGATACCG
CTCGCCGCAGCCGAACGACCGAGCGCAGCGAGTCAGTGAGCGAGGAAGCGGAAGAGCGCCCAATACGCAA
ACCGCCTCTCCCCGCGCGTTGGCCGATTCATTAATGCAGCTGGCACGACAGGTTTCCCGACTGGAAAGCG
GGCAGTGAGCGCAACGCAATTAATGTGAGTTAGCTCACTCATTAGGCACCCCAGGCTTTACACTTTATGC
TTCCGGCTCGTATGTTGTGTGGAATTGTGAGCGGATAACAATTTCACACAGGAAACAGCTATGACCATGA
TTACGCCAAGCTTGCATGCCTGCAGGTCGACTCTAGAGGATCCCCGGGTACCGAGCTCGAATTCACTGGC
CGTCGTTTTACAACGTCGTGACTGGGAAAACCCTGGCGTTACCCAACTTAATCGCCTTGCAGCACATCCC
CCTTTCGCCAGCTGGCGTAATAGCGAAGAGGCCCGCACCGATCGCCCTTCCCAACAGTTGCGCAGCCTGA
ATGGCGAATGGCGCCTGATGCGGTATTTTCTCCTTACGCATCTGTGCGGTATTTCACACCGCATATGGTG
CACTCTCAGTACAATCTGCTCTGATGCCGCATAGTTAAGCCAGCCCCGACACCCGCCAACACCCGCTGAC
GCGCCCTGACGGGCTTGTCTGCTCCCGGCATCCGCTTACAGACAAGCTGTGACCGTCTCCGGGAGCTGCA
TGTGTCAGAGGTTAGAAAAACTCATCGAGCATCAAATGAAACTGCAATTTATTCATATCAGGATTATCAA
TACCATATTTTTGAAAAAGCCGTTTCTGTAATGAAGGAGAAAACTCACCGAGGCAGTTCCATAGGATGGC
AAGATCCTGGTATCGGTCTGCGATTCCGACTCGTCCAACATCAATACAACCTATTAATTTCCCCTCGTCA
AAAATAAGGTTATCAAGTGAGAAATCACCATGAGTGACGACTGAATCCGGTGAGAATGGCAAAAGCTTAT
GCATTTCTTTCCAGACTTGTTCAACAGGCCAGCCATTACGCTCGTCATCAAAATCACTCGCATCAACCAA
ACCGTTATTCATTCGTGATTGCGCCTGAGCGAGACGAAATACGCGATCGCTGTTAAAAGGACAATTACAA
ACAGGAATCGAATGCAACCGGCGCAGGAACACTGCCAGCGCATCAACAATATTTTCACCTGAATCAGGAT
ATTCTTCTAATACCTGGAATGCTGTTTTCCCGGGGATCGCAGTGGTGAGTAACCATGCATCATCAGGAGT
ACGGATAAAATGCTTGATGGTCGGAAGAGGCATAAATTCCGTCAGCCAGTTTAGTCTGACCATCTCATCT
GTAACATCATTGGCAACGCTACCTTTGCCATGTTTCAGAAACAACTCTGGCGCATCGGGCTTCCCATACA
ATCGATAGATTGTCGCACCTGATTGCCCGACATTATCGCGAGCCCATTTATACCCATATAAATCAGCATC
CATGTTGGAATTTAATCGCGGCCTCGAGCAAGACGTTTCCCGTTGAATATGGCTCATAACACCCCTTGTA
TTACTGTTTATGTAAGCAGACAGTTTTATTGTTCATGATGATATATTTTTATCTTGTGCAATGTAACATC
AGAGATTTTGAGACACAACGTGGCTTTCCCCCCCCCCCCTGCAGGTCCGACACGGGGATGGATGGCGTTC
CCGATCATGGTCCTGCTTGCTTCGGGAGCGATACTGAGCGAAGCAAGTGCGTCGAGCAGTGCCCGCTTGT
TCCTGAAATGCCAGTAAAGCGCTGGCTGCTGAACCCCCAGCCGGAACTGACCCCACAAGGCCCTAGCGTT
TGCAATGCACCAGGTCATCATTGACCCAGGCGTGTTCCACCAGGCCGCTGCCTCGCAACTCTTCGCAGGC
TTCGCCGACCTGCTCGCGCCACTTCTTCACGCGGGTGGAATCCGATCCGCACATGAGGCGGAAGGTTTCC
AGCTTGAGCGGGTACGGCTCCCGGTGCGAGCTGAAATAGTCGAACATCCGTCGGGCCGTCGGCGACAGCT
TGCGGTACTTCTCCCATATGAATTTCGTGTAGTGGTCGCCAGCAAACAGCACGACGATTTCCTCGTCGAT
CAGGACCTGGCAACGGGACGTTTTCTTGCCACGGTCCAGGACGCGGAAGCGGTGCAGCAGCGACACCGAT
TCCAGGTGCCCAACGCGGTCGGACGTGAAGCCCATCGCCGTCGCCTGTAGGCGCGACAGGCATTCCTCGG
CCTTCGTGTAATACCGGCCATTGATCGACCAGCCCAGGTCCTGGCAAAGCTCGTAGAACGTGAAGGTGAT
CGGCTCGCCGATAGGGGTGCGCTTCGCGTACTCCAACACCTGCTGCCACACCAGTTCGTCATCGTCGGCC
CGCAGCTCGACGCCGGTGTAGGTGATCTTCACGTCCTTGTTGACGTGGAAAATGACCTTGTTTTGCAGCG
CCTCGCGCGGGATTTTCTTGTTGCGCGTGGTGAACAGGGCAGAGCGGGCCGTGTCGTTTGGCATCGCTCG
CATCGTGTCCGGCCACGGCGCAATATCGAACAAGGAAAGCTGCATTTCCTTGATCTGCTGCTTCGTGTGT
TTCAGCAACGCGGCCTGCTTGGCCTCGCTGACCTGTTTTGCCAGGTCCTCGCCGGCGGTTTTTCGCTTCT
TGGTCGTCATAGTTCCTCGCGTGTCGATGGTCATCGACTTCGCCAAACCTGCCGCCTCCTGTTCGAGACG
ACGCGAACGCTCCACGGCGGCCGATGGCGCGGGCAGGGCAGGGGGAGCCAGTTGCACGCTGTCGCGCTCG
ATCTTGGCCGTAGCTTGCTGGACCATCGAGCCGACGGACTGGAAGGTTTCGCGGGGCGCACGCATGACGG
TGCGGCTTGCGATGGTTTCGGCATCCTCGGCGGAAAACCCCGCGTCGATCAGTTCTTGCCTGTATGCCTT
CCGGTCAAACGTCCGATTCATTCACCCTCCTTGCGGGATTGCCCCGACTCACGCCGGGGCAATGTGCCCT
TATTCCTGATTTGACCCGCCTGGTGCCTTGGTGTCCAGATAATCCACCTTATCGGCAATGAAGTCGGTCC
CGTAGACCGTCTGGCCGTCCTTCTCGTACTTGGTATTCCGAATCTTGCCCTGCACGAATACCAGCTCCGC
GAAGTCGCTCTTCTTGATGGAGCGCATGGGGACGTGCTTGGCAATCACGCGCACCCCCCGGCCGTTTTAG
CGGCTAAAAAAGTCATGGCTCTGCCCTCGGGCGGACCACGCCCATCATGACCTTGCCAAGCTCGTCCTGC
TTCTCTTCGATCTTCGCCAGCAGGGCGAGGATCGTGGCATCACCGAACCGCGCCGTGCGCGGGTCGTCGG
TGAGCCAGAGTTTCAGCAGGCCGCCCAGGCGGCCCAGGTCGCCATTGATGCGGGCCAGCTCGCGGACGTG
CTCATAGTCCACGACGCCCGTGATTTTGTAGCCCTGGCCGACGGCCAGCAGGTAGGCCTACAGGCTCATG
CCGGCCGCCGCCGCCTTTTCCTCAATCGCTCTTCGTTCGTCTGGAAGGCAGTACACCTTGATAGGTGGGC
TGCCCTTCCTGGTTGGCTTGGTTTCATCAGCCATCCGCTTGCCCTCATCTGTTACGCCGGCGGTAGCCGG
CCAGCCTCGCAGAGCAGGATTCCCGTTGAGCACCGCCAGGTGCGAATAAGGGACAGTGAAGAAGGAACAC
CCGCTCGCGGGTGGGCCTACTTCACCTATCCTGCCCGGCTGACGCCGTTGGATACACCAAGGAAAGTCTA
CACGAACCCTTTGGCAAAATCCTGTATATCGTGCGAAAAAGGATGGATATACCGAAAAAATCGCTATAAT
GACCCCGAAGCAGGGTTATGCAGCGGAAAAGATCCGTC
