>Addgene plasmid #74738 | pCM66T: trimmed pCM66 backbone | addgene partial sequence | sequence record 146454 | KanR2-F 5'-GAACTGCCTCGGTGAGTTTT-3'
AACGGCTTTTTCAAAAATATGGTATTGATAATCCTGATATGAATAAATTGCAGTTTCATTTGATGCTCGA
TGAGTTTTTCTAACCTCTGACACATGCAGCTCCCGGAGACGGTCACAGCTTGTCTGTAAGCGGATGCCGG
GAGCAGACAAGCCCGTCAGGGCGCGTCAGCGGGTGTTGGCGGGTGTCGGGGCTGGCTTAACTATGCGGCA
TCAGAGCAGATTGTACTGAGAGTGCACCATATGCGGTGTGAAATACCGCACAGATGCGTAAGGAGAAAAT
ACCGCATCAGGCGCCATTCGCCATTCAGGCTGCGCAACTGTTGGGAAGGGCGATCGGTGCGGGCCTCTTC
GCTATTACGCCAGCTGGCGAAAGGGGGATGTGCTGCAAGGCGATTAAGTTGGGTAACGCCAGGGTTTTCC
CAGTCACGACGTTGTAAAACGACGGCCAGTGAATTCGAGCTCGGTACCCGGGGATCCTCTAGAGTCGACC
TGCAGGCATGCAAGCTTGGCGTAATCATGGTCATAGCTGTTTCCTGTGTGAAATTGTTATCCGCTCACAA
TTCCACACAACATACGAGCCGGAAGCATAAAGTGTAAAGCCTGGGGTGCCTAATGAGTGAGCTAACTCAC
ATTAATTGCGTTGCGCTCACTGCCCGCTTTCCAGTCGGGAAACCTGTCGTGCCAGCTGCATTAATGAATC
GGCCAACGCGCGGGGAGAGGCGGTTTGCGTATTGGGCGCTCTTCCGCTTCCTCGCTCACTGACTCGCTGC
GCTCGGTCGTTCGGCTGCGGCGAGCGGTATCAGCTCACTCAAAGGCGGTAATACGGTTATCCACAGAATC
AGGGGATAACGCAGGAAAGAACATGTGAGCAAAAGGCCAGCAAAAGGCCAGGAACCGTAAAAAGGCCGCG
TTGCTGGCGTTTTTCCATAGGCTCCGCCCCCCTGACGAGCATCACAAAAATCGACGCTCAAGTCAGAGGT
GGCGAAACCCGACAGGACTATAAAGATAC
