>Addgene plasmid #74738 | pCM66T: trimmed pCM66 backbone | addgene partial sequence | sequence record 146950 | pENTR-R 5'-ATGGCTCATAACACCCCTTG-3'
TGTAAGCAGACAGTTTTATTGTTCATGATGATATATTTTTATCTTGTGCAATGTAACATCAGAGATTTTG
AGACACAACGTGGCTTTCCCCCCCCCCCCTGCAGGTCCGACACGGGGATGGATGGCGTTCCCGATCATGG
TCCTGCTTGCTTCGGGAGCGATACTGAGCGAAGCAAGTGCGTCGAGCAGTGCCCGCTTGTTCCTGAAATG
CCAGTAAAGCGCTGGCTGCTGAACCCCCAGCCGGAACTGACCCCACAAGGCCCTAGCGTTTGCAATGCAC
CAGGTCATCATTGACCCAGGCGTGTTCCACCAGGCCGCTGCCTCGCAACTCTTCGCAGGCTTCGCCGACC
TGCTCGCGCCACTTCTTCACGCGGGTGGAATCCGATCCGCACATGAGGCGGAAGGTTTCCAGCTTGAGCG
GGTACGGCTCCCGGTGCGAGCTGAAATAGTCGAACATCCGTCGGGCCGTCGGCGACAGCTTGCGGTACTT
CTCCCATATGAATTTCGTGTAGTGGTCGCCAGCAAACAGCACGACGATTTCCTCGTCGATCAGGACCTGG
CAACGGGACGTTTTCTTGCCACGGTCCAGGACGCGGAAGCGGTGCAGCAGCGACACCGATTCCAGGTGCC
CAACGCGGTCGGACGTGAAGCCCATCGCCGTCGCCTGTAGGCGCGACAGGCATTCCTCGGCCTTCGTGTA
ATACCGGCCATTGATCGACCAGCCCAGGTCCTGGCAAAGCTCGTAGAACGTGAAGGTGATCGGCTCGCCG
ATAGGGGTGCGCTTCGCGTACTCCAACACCTGCTGCCACACCAGTTCGTCATCGTCGGCCCGCAGCTCGA
CGCCGGTGTAGGTGATCTTCACGTCCTTGTTGACGTGGAAAATGACCTTGTTTTGCAGCGCCTCGCGCGG
GATTTTCTTGTTGCGCGTGGTGAACAGGGCAGAGCGGGCCGTGTCGTTTGGCATCGCTCGCATCGTGTCC
GGCCACGGCGCAATATCGAACAAGGAAAGCTGCATTTCCTTGATCTGCTGCTTCGTGTGTTTCAGCAACG
CGGCCTGCTTGGCCTCGCTGACCTGTTTTGCCAGGTCCTCGCCGGCGGTTTTTCGCTTCTTGGTCGTCAT
A
